>Addgene plasmid #163716 | EC0_4_VPR | addgene full sequence | sequence record 346736 | Addgene NGS Result
GACCAGACCAATAAAAAACGCCCGGCGGCAACCGAGCGTTCTGAACAAATCCAGATGGAGTTCTGAGGTC
ATTACTGGATCTATCAACAGGAGTCCAAGCGAGCTCGATATCAAATTACGCCCCGCCCTGCCACTCATCG
CAGTACTGTTGTAATTCATTAAGCATTCTGCCGACATGGAAGCCATCACAAACGGCATGATGAACCTGAA
TCGCCAGCGGCATCAGCACCTTGTCGCCTTGCGTATAATATTTGCCCATGGTGAAAACGGGGGCGAAGAA
GTTGTCCATATTGGCCACGTTTAAATCAAAACTGGTGAAACTCACCCAGGGATTGGCTGAAACGAAAAAC
ATATTCTCAATAAACCCTTTAGGGAAATAGGCCAGGTTTTCACCGTAACACGCCACATCTTGCGAATATA
TGTGTAGAAACTGCCGGAAATCGTCGTGGTATTCACTCCAGAGCGATGAAAACGTTTCAGTTTGCTCATG
GAAAACGGTGTAACAAGGGTGAACACTATCCCATATCACCAGCTCACCGTCTTTCATTGCCATACGAAAT
TCCGGATGAGCATTCATCAGGCGGGCAAGAATGTGAATAAAGGCCGGATAAAACTTGTGCTTATTTTTCT
TTACGGTCTTTAAAAAGGCCGTAATATCCAGCTGAACGGTCTGGTTATAGGTACATTGAGCAACTGACTG
AAATGCCTCAAAATGTTCTTTACGATGCCATTGGGATATATCAACGGTGGTATATCCAGTGATTTTTTTC
TCCATTTTAGCTTCCTTAGCTCCTGAAAATCTCGATAACTCAAAAAATACGCCCGGTAGTGATCTTATTT
CATTATGGTGAAAGTTGGAACCTCTTACGTGCCCGATCAATCATGACCAAAATCCCTTAACGTGAGTTTT
CGTTCCACTGAGCGTCAGACCCCGTAGAAAAGATCAAAGGATCTTCTTGAGATCCTTTTTTTCTGCGCGT
AATCTGCTGCTTGCAAACAAAAAAACCACCGCTACCAGCGGTGGTTTGTTTGCCGGATCAAGAGCTACCA
ACTCTTTTTCCGAAGGTAACTGGCTTCAGCAGAGCGCAGATACCAAATACTGTTCTTCTAGTGTAGCCGT
AGTTAGGCCACCACTTCAAGAACTCTGTAGCACCGCCTACATACCTCGCTCTGCTAATCCTGTTACCAGT
GGCTGCTGCCAGTGGCGATAAGTCGTGTCTTACCGGGTTGGACTCAAGACGATAGTTACCGGATAAGGCG
CAGCGGTCGGGCTGAACGGGGGGTTCGTGCACACAGCCCAGCTTGGAGCGAACGACCTACACCGAACTGA
GATACCTACAGCGTGAGCTATGAGAAAGCGCCACGCTTCCCGAAGGGAGAAAGGCGGACAGGTATCCGGT
AAGCGGCAGGGTCGGAACAGGAGAGCGCACGAGGGAGCTTCCAGGGGGAAACGCCTGGTATCTTTATAGT
CCTGTCGGGTTTCGCCACCTCTGACTTGAGCGTCGATTTTTGTGATGCTCGTCAGGGGGGCGGAGCCTAT
GGAAAAACGCCAGCAACGCGGCCTTTTTACGGTTCCTGGCCTTTTGCTGGCCTTTTGCTCACATGTTCTT
TCCTGCGTTATCCCCTGATTCTGTGGATAACCGTAGTCGGTCTCAATCCGACGCATTGGACGATTTTGAT
CTGGATATGCTGGGAAGTGACGCCCTCGATGATTTTGACCTTGACATGCTTGGTTCGGATGCCCTTGATG
ACTTTGACCTCGACATGCTCGGCAGTGACGCCCTTGATGATTTCGACCTGGACATGCTGATTAACTCTAG
AAGTTCCGGATCTCCGAAAAAGAAACGCAAAGTTGGTAGCCAGTACCTGCCCGACACCGACGACCGGCAC
CGGATCGAGGAAAAGCGGAAGCGGACCTACGAGACATTCAAGAGCATCATGAAGAAGTCCCCCTTCAGCG
GCCCCACCGACCCTAGACCTCCACCTAGAAGAATCGCCGTGCCCAGCAGATCCAGCGCCAGCGTGCCAAA
ACCTGCCCCCCAGCCTTACCCCTTCACCAGCAGCCTGAGCACCATCAACTACGACGAGTTCCCTACCATG
GTGTTCCCCAGCGGCCAGATCTCTCAGGCCTCTGCTCTGGCTCCAGCCCCTCCTCAGGTGCTGCCTCAGG
CTCCTGCTCCTGCACCAGCTCCAGCCATGGTGTCTGCACTGGCTCAGGCACCAGCACCCGTGCCTGTGCT
GGCTCCTGGACCTCCACAGGCTGTGGCTCCACCAGCCCCTAAACCTACACAGGCCGGCGAGGGCACACTG
TCTGAAGCTCTGCTGCAGCTGCAGTTCGACGACGAGGATCTGGGAGCCCTGCTGGGAAACAGCACCGATC
CTGCCGTGTTCACCGACCTGGCCAGCGTGGACAACAGCGAGTTCCAGCAGCTGCTGAACCAGGGCATCCC
TGTGGCCCCTCACACCACCGAGCCCATGCTGATGGAATACCCCGAGGCCATCACCCGGCTCGTGACAGGC
GCTCAGAGGCCTCCTGATCCAGCTCCTGCCCCTCTGGGAGCACCAGGCCTGCCTAATGGACTGCTGTCTG
GCGACGAGGACTTCAGCTCTATCGCCGACATGGACTTCTCCGCACTGCTGGGTAGCGGATCGGGATCTCG
GGATTCCAGGGAAGGGATGTTTTTGCCGAAGCCTGAGGCCGGCTCCGCTATTAGTGACGTGTTTGAGGGC
CGCGAGGTGTGCCAGCCAAAACGAATCCGGCCATTTCATCCTCCAGGAAGTCCATGGGCCAACCGCCCAC
TCCCCGCCAGCCTCGCACCAACACCAACCGGTCCAGTACATGAGCCAGTCGGGTCACTGACCCCGGCACC
AGTCCCTCAGCCACTGGATCCAGCGCCCGCAGTGACTCCCGAGGCCAGTCACCTGTTGGAGGATCCCGAT
GAAGAAACGAGCCAGGCTGTCAAAGCCCTTCGGGAGATGGCCGATACTGTGATTCCCCAGAAGGAAGAGG
CTGCAATCTGTGGCCAAATGGACCTTTCCCATCCGCCCCCAAGGGGCCATCTGGATGAGCTGACAACCAC
ACTTGAGTCCATGACCGAGGATCTGAACCTGGACTCACCCCTGACCCCGGAATTGAACGAGATTCTGGAT
ACCTTCCTGAACGACGAGTGCCTCTTGCATGCCATGCATATCAGCACAGGACTGTCCATCTTCGACACAT
CTCTGTTTTAACTCGAGTGGCTGA
Features (pLannotate 1.2.2; 7 found; start..end, strand, type, name):
     11..45      -  terminator     lambda t0 terminator: minimal transcription terminator from phage lambda (Scholtissek and Grosse, 1987)
    119..775     -  CDS            cat: CAT_ECOLX - Experimental evidence at protein level: Swiss-Prot protein existence level 1. This enzyme is an effector of chloramphenicol resistance in bacteria. From Escherichia coli. This protein is used as a marker in many commonly used cloning vectors, such as pACYC184.
    776..873     -  promoter       cat promoter: promoter of the E. coli cat gene encoding chloramphenicol acetyltransferase
    957..1545    +  rep_origin     ori: high-copy-number ColE1/pMB1/pBR322/pUC origin of replication
   1780..1796    +  CDS            VP96 (fragment): 6 tandem repeats of the minimal activation domain of herpes simplex virus VP16 (Cheng et al., 2013)
   1861..2640    +  CDS            RELA (fragment): TF65_HUMAN - Also known as NFKB3. Experimental evidence at protein level: Swiss-Prot protein existence level 1. NF-kappa-B is a pleiotropic transcription factor present in almost all cell types and is the endpoint of a series of signal transduction events that are initiated by a vast array of stimuli related to many biological processes such as inflammation, immunity, differentiation, cell growth, tumorigenesis and apoptosis. NF-kappa-B is a homo- or heterodimeric complex formed by the Rel-like domain- containing proteins RELA/p65, RELB, NFKB1/p105, NFKB1/p50, REL and NFKB2/p52. The heterodime
   2659..3228    +  CDS            Rta AD: transcriptional activation domain from the human herpesvirus 4 (Epstein-Barr virus) replication and transcription activator Rta/BRLF1 (Hardwick et al., 1992; Chavez et al., 2015)
