[The description below was written by a language model from this plasmid's Addgene catalogue record and pLannotate feature annotations shown in this document.]
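Description:
EC0_4_VPR is a level 0 part plasmid for the MoClo Yeast Toolkit (YTK) modular cloning system, carrying the VPR tripartite transcriptional activator formatted as a Type 4a part. The 3,244 bp plasmid is built on the MoClo-YTK part-storage backbone and is propagated in E. coli under chloramphenicol selection. The annotated sequence shows a cat (chloramphenicol acetyltransferase) gene with its native promoter, followed by a lambda t0 terminator, and a ColE1/pMB1-type origin of replication. The annotation tool classes this origin as high copy, whereas the catalogue entry lists the plasmid as low copy. No yeast origin, yeast marker, promoter or terminator for the insert is annotated, which fits its role as a storage vector for a single part rather than an expression construct.

The roughly 1.6 kb insert encodes VPR, described as VP64, an SV40 nuclear localisation signal, the p65 activation domain and the Rta activation domain fused in series. The feature table picks up a short match to VP16-derived minimal activation repeats (corresponding to the VP64 portion), a fragment of human RELA/p65, and the activation domain of Epstein-Barr virus Rta. The NLS is not separately annotated. In the YTK scheme, Type 4a positions sit immediately downstream of the coding sequence part, so this module is meant to be joined by Golden Gate assembly as a C-terminal fusion to an upstream coding part, with a promoter and terminator supplied by other parts. The associated work describes a CRISPR activation and interference toolkit for an industrial Saccharomyces cerevisiae strain, which suggests that the part is intended for building activator fusions for targeted gene upregulation in yeast, although the record does not name the fusion partner.
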