Addgene plasmid #163716: EC0_4_VPR
Purpose: Plasmid encoding VPR (VP64 - SV40 NLS - p65 - Rta) as a Type 4a part to be used in the Dueber YTK system (MoClo kit)
Depositing lab: Yvonne Nygård. Depositing organization: Chalmers University of Technology. Publication: A CRISPR activation and interference toolkit for industrial Saccharomyces cerevisiae strain KE6-12. Camara E, Lenitz I, Nygard Y. Sci Rep. 2020 Sep 3;10(1):14605. doi: 10.1038/s41598-020-71648-w. PubMed 32884066.
Backbone
  Vector backbone: MoClo-YTK
  Total vector size (bp): 3244
  Vector type: Synthetic Biology ; Moclo vector level 0 (type 4a)
Growth in bacteria
  Bacterial resistance: Chloramphenicol, 25 μg/mL
  Growth temperature: 37°C
  Growth strain: DH5alpha
  Copy number: Low Copy
Gene/Insert
  Gene/Insert name: VPR (alt name: Fusion of the activation domains VP64, p65 and Rta)
  Insert size (bp): 1569
  Cloning method: Unknown
  Sequencing primers: 5′ Golden Gate Assembly
Terms and licenses: Academic/Nonprofit Terms; Industry Terms: Not Available to Industry
How to cite: EC0_4_VPR was a gift from Yvonne Nygård (Addgene plasmid # 163716 ; http://n2t.net/addgene:163716 ; RRID:Addgene_163716)
